>Addgene plasmid #143562 | TFORF1983 | addgene full sequence | sequence record 385812 | Addgene NGS Result
TTAATGTAGTCTTATGCAATACTCTTGTAGTCTTGCAACATGGTAACGATGAGTTAGCAACATGCCTTAC
AAGGAGAGAAAAAGCACCGTGCATGCCGATTGGTGGAAGTAAGGTGGTACGATCGTGCCTTATTAGGAAG
GCAACAGACGGGTCTGACATGGATTGGACGAACCACTGAATTGCCGCATTGCAGAGATATTGTATTTAAG
TGCCTAGCTCGATACATAAACGGGTCTCTCTGGTTAGACCAGATCTGAGCCTGGGAGCTCTCTGGCTAAC
TAGGGAACCCACTGCTTAAGCCTCAATAAAGCTTGCCTTGAGTGCTTCAAGTAGTGTGTGCCCGTCTGTT
GTGTGACTCTGGTAACTAGAGATCCCTCAGACCCTTTTAGTCAGTGTGGAAAATCTCTAGCAGTGGCGCC
CGAACAGGGACTTGAAAGCGAAAGGGAAACCAGAGGAGCTCTCTCGACGCAGGACTCGGCTTGCTGAAGC
GCGCACGGCAAGAGGCGAGGGGCGGCGACTGGTGAGTACGCCAAAAATTTTGACTAGCGGAGGCTAGAAG
GAGAGAGATGGGTGCGAGAGCGTCAGTATTAAGCGGGGGAGAATTAGATCGCGATGGGAAAAAATTCGGT
TAAGGCCAGGGGGAAAGAAAAAATATAAATTAAAACATATAGTATGGGCAAGCAGGGAGCTAGAACGATT
CGCAGTTAATCCTGGCCTGTTAGAAACATCAGAAGGCTGTAGACAAATACTGGGACAGCTACAACCATCC
CTTCAGACAGGATCAGAAGAACTTAGATCATTATATAATACAGTAGCAACCCTCTATTGTGTGCATCAAA
GGATAGAGATAAAAGACACCAAGGAAGCTTTAGACAAGATAGAGGAAGAGCAAAACAAAAGTAAGACCAC
CGCACAGCAAGCGGCCGCTGATCTTCAGACCTGGAGGAGGAGATATGAGGGACAATTGGAGAAGTGAATT
ATATAAATATAAAGTAGTAAAAATTGAACCATTAGGAGTAGCACCCACCAAGGCAAAGAGAAGAGTGGTG
CAGAGAGAAAAAAGAGCAGTGGGAATAGGAGCTTTGTTCCTTGGGTTCTTGGGAGCAGCAGGAAGCACTA
TGGGCGCAGCGTCAATGACGCTGACGGTACAGGCCAGACAATTATTGTCTGGTATAGTGCAGCAGCAGAA
CAATTTGCTGAGGGCTATTGAGGCGCAACAGCATCTGTTGCAACTCACAGTCTGGGGCATCAAGCAGCTC
CAGGCAAGAATCCTGGCTGTGGAAAGATACCTAAAGGATCAACAGCTCCTGGGGATTTGGGGTTGCTCTG
GAAAACTCATTTGCACCACTGCTGTGCCTTGGAATGCTAGTTGGAGTAATAAATCTCTGGAACAGATTTG
GAATCACACGACCTGGATGGAGTGGGACAGAGAAATTAACAATTACACAAGCTTAATACACTCCTTAATT
GAAGAATCGCAAAACCAGCAAGAAAAGAATGAACAAGAATTATTGGAATTAGATAAATGGGCAAGTTTGT
GGAATTGGTTTAACATAACAAATTGGCTGTGGTATATAAAATTATTCATAATGATAGTAGGAGGCTTGGT
AGGTTTAAGAATAGTTTTTGCTGTACTTTCTATAGTGAATAGAGTTAGGCAGGGATATTCACCATTATCG
TTTCAGACCCACCTCCCAACCCCGAGGGGACCCATGCATTGCATCTCAATTAGTCAGCAACCAGGTGTGG
AAAGTCCCCAGGCTCCCCAGCAGGCAGAAGTATGCAAAGCATGCGTCTCAATTAGTCAGCAACCATAGTC
CCGCCCCTAACTCCGCCCATCCCGCCCCTAACTCCGCCCAGTTCCGCCCATTCTCCGCCCCATGGCTGAC
TAATTTTTTTTATTTATGCAGAGGCCGAGGCCGCCTCGGCCTCTGAGCTATTCCAGAAGTAGTGAGGAGG
CTTTTTTGGAGGCCTAGGCTTTTGCAAAAAGCTTTCTAGAGGTACCACCGGAGCTTACCATGACCGAGTA
CAAGCCCACGGTGCGCCTCGCCACCCGCGACGACGTCCCCAGGGCCGTACGCACCCTCGCCGCCGCGTTC
GCCGACTACCCCGCCACGCGCCACACCGTCGATCCGGACCGCCACATCGAGCGGGTCACCGAGCTGCAAG
AACTCTTCCTCACGCGCGTCGGGCTCGACATCGGCAAGGTGTGGGTCGCGGACGACGGCGCCGCCGTGGC
GGTCTGGACCACGCCGGAGAGCGTCGAAGCGGGGGCGGTGTTCGCCGAGATCGGCCCGCGCATGGCCGAG
TTGAGCGGTTCCCGGCTGGCCGCGCAGCAACAGATGGAAGGCCTCCTGGCGCCGCACCGGCCCAAGGAGC
CCGCGTGGTTCCTGGCCACCGTCGGCGTCTCGCCCGACCACCAGGGCAAGGGTCTGGGCAGCGCCGTCGT
GCTCCCCGGAGTGGAGGCGGCCGAGCGCGCCGGGGTGCCCGCCTTCCTGGAGACCTCCGCGCCCCGCAAC
CTCCCCTTCTACGAGCGGCTCGGCTTCACCGTCACCGCCGACGTCGAGGTGCCCGAAGGACCGCGCACCT
GGTGCATGACCCGCAAGCCCGGTGCCAGTTAACGAATTCTAGATCTTGAGACAAATGGCAGTATTCATCC
ACAATTTTAAAAGAAAAGGGGGGATTGGGGGGTACAGTGCAGGGGAAAGAATAGTAGACATAATAGCAAC
AGACATACAAACTAAAGAATTACAAAAACAAATTACAAAAATTCAAAATTTTCGGGTTTATTACAGGGAC
AGCAGAGATCCACTTTGGCGCCGGCTCGAGGCCTGCAGGTGCAAAGATGGATAAAGTTTTAAACAGAGAG
GAATCTTTGCAGCTAATGGACCTTCTAGGTCTTGAAAGGAGTGGGAATTGGCTCCGGTGCCCGTCAGTGG
GCAGAGCGCACATCGCCCACAGTCCCCGAGAAGTTGGGGGGAGGGGTCGGCAATTGAACCGGTGCCTAGA
GAAGGTGGCGCGGGGTAAACTGGGAAAGTGATGTCGTGTACTGGCTCCGCCTTTTTCCCGAGGGTGGGGG
AGAACCGTATATAAGTGCAGTAGTCGCCGTGAACGTTCTTTTTCGCAACGGGTTTGCCGCCAGAACACAG
GTAAGTGCCGTGTGTGGTTCCCGCGGGCCTGGCCTCTTTACGGGTTATGGCCCTTGCGTGCCTTGAATTA
CTTCCACCTGGCTGCAGTACGTGATTCTTGATCCCGAGCTTCGGGTTGGAAGTGGGTGGGAGAGTTCGAG
GCCTTGCGCTTAAGGAGCCCCTTCGCCTCGTGCTTGAGTTGAGGCCTGGCCTGGGCGCTGGGGCCGCCGC
GTGCGAATCTGGTGGCACCTTCGCGCCTGTCTCGCTGCTTTCGATAAGTCTCTAGCCATTTAAAATTTTT
GATGACCTGCTGCGACGCTTTTTTTCTGGCAAGATAGTCTTGTAAATGCGGGCCAAGATCTGCACACTGG
TATTTCGGTTTTTGGGGCCGCGGGCGGCGACGGGGCCCGTGCGTCCCAGCGCACATGTTCGGCGAGGCGG
GGCCTGCGAGCGCGGCCACCGAGAATCGGACGGGGGTAGTCTCAAGCTGGCCGGCCTGCTCTGGTGCCTG
GCCTCGCGCCGCCGTGTATCGCCCCGCCCTGGGCGGCAAGGCTGGCCCGGTCGGCACCAGTTGCGTGAGC
GGAAAGATGGCCGCTTCCCGGCCCTGCTGCAGGGAGCTCAAAATGGAGGACGCGGCGCTCGGGAGAGCGG
GCGGGTGAGTCACCCACACAAAGGAAAAGGGCCTTTCCGTCCTCAGCCGTCGCTTCATGTGACTCCACGG
AGTACCGGGCGCCGTCCAGGCACCTCGATTAGTTCTCGAGCTTTTGGAGTACGTCGTCTTTAGGTTGGGG
GGAGGGGTTTTATGCGATGGAGTTTCCCCACACTGAGTGGGTGGAGACTGAAGTTAGGCCAGCTTGGCAC
TTGATGTAATTCTCCTTGGAATTTGCCCTTTTTGAGTTTGGATCTTGGTTCATTCTCAAGCCTCAGACAG
TGGTTCAAAGTTTTTTTCTTCCATTTCAGGTGTCGTGAGGCTAGCACCGCCACCATGGCCGACGCAGACG
AGGGCTTTGGCCTGGCGCACACGCCTCTGGAGCCTGACGCAAAAGACCTGCCCTGCGATTCGAAACCCGA
GAGCGCGCTCGGGGCCCCCAGCAAGTCCCCGTCGTCCCCGCAGGCCGCCTTCACCCAGCAGGGCATGGAG
GGAATCAAAGTGTTTCTCCATGAAAGAGAACTGTGGCTAAAATTCCACGAAGTGGGCACGGAAATGATCA
TAACCAAGGCTGGAAGGCGGATGTTTCCCAGTTACAAAGTGAAGGTGACGGGCCTTAATCCCAAAACGAA
GTACATTCTTCTCATGGACATTGTACCTGCCGACGATCACAGATACAAATTCGCAGATAATAAATGGTCT
GTGACGGGCAAAGCTGAGCCCGCCATGCCTGGCCGCCTGTACGTGCACCCAGACTCCCCCGCCACCGGGG
CGCATTGGATGAGGCAGCTCGTCTCCTTCCAGAAACTCAAGCTCACCAACAACCACCTGGACCCATTTGG
GCATATTATTCTAAATTCCATGCACAAATACCAGCCTAGATTACACATCGTGAAAGCGGATGAAAATAAT
GGATTTGGCTCAAAAAATACAGCGTTCTGCACTCACGTCTTTCCTGAGACTGCGTTTATAGCAGTGACTT
CCTACCAGAACCACAAGATCACGCAATTAAAGATTGAGAATAATCCCTTTGCCAAAGGATTTCGGGGCAG
TGATGACATGGAGCTGCACAGAATGTCAAGAATGCAAAGTAAAGAATATCCCGTGGTCCCCAGGAGCACC
GTGAGGCAAAAAGTGGCCTCCAACCACAGTCCTTTCAGCAGCGAGTCTCGAGCTCTCTCCACCTCATCCA
ATTTGGGGTCCCAATACCAGTGTGAGAATGGTGTTTCCGGCCCCTCCCAGGACCTCCTGCCTCCACCCAA
CCCATACCCACTGCCCCAGGAGCATAGCCAAATTTACCATTGTACCAAGAGGAAAGAGGAAGAATGTTCC
ACCACAGACCATCCCTATAAGAAGCCCTACATGGAGACATCACCCAGTGAAGAAGATTCCTTCTACCGCT
CTAGCTATCCACAGCAGCAGGGCCTGGGTGCCTCCTACAGGACAGAGTCGGCACAGCGGCAAGCTTGCAT
GTATGCCAGCTCTGCGCCCCCCAGCGAGCCTGTGCCCAGCCTAGAGGACATCAGCTGCAACACGTGGCCA
AGCATGCCTTCCTACAGCAGCTGCACCGTCACCACCGTGCAGCCCATGGACAGGCTACCCTACCAGCACT
TCTCCGCTCACTTCACCTCGGGGCCCCTGGTCCCTCGGCTGGCTGGCATGGCCAACCATGGCTCCCCACA
GCTGGGAGAGGGAATGTTCCAGCACCAGACCTCCGTGGCCCACCAGCCTGTGGTCAGGCAGTGTGGGCCT
CAGACTGGCCTGCAGTCCCCTGGCACCCTTCAGCCCCCTGAGTTCCTCTACTCTCATGGCGTGCCAAGGA
CTCTATCCCCTCATCAGTACCACTCTGTGCACGGAGTTGGCATGGTGCCAGAGTGGAGCGACAATAGCTA
GTAATGAACTAGTCCGTAACTTGAAAGTATTTCGATTTCTTGGCTTTATATATCTTGTGGAAAGGACGAA
CCTCACACAGGGTGAAGCATGGAACGCGTTAAGTCGACAATCAACCTCTGGATTACAAAATTTGTGAAAG
ATTGACTGGTATTCTTAACTATGTTGCTCCTTTTACGCTATGTGGATACGCTGCTTTAATGCCTTTGTAT
CATGCTATTGCTTCCCGTATGGCTTTCATTTTCTCCTCCTTGTATAAATCCTGGTTGCTGTCTCTTTATG
AGGAGTTGTGGCCCGTTGTCAGGCAACGTGGCGTGGTGTGCACTGTGTTTGCTGACGCAACCCCCACTGG
TTGGGGCATTGCCACCACCTGTCAGCTCCTTTCCGGGACTTTCGCTTTCCCCCTCCCTATTGCCACGGCG
GAACTCATCGCCGCCTGCCTTGCCCGCTGCTGGACAGGGGCTCGGCTGTTGGGCACTGACAATTCCGTGG
TGTTGTCGGGGAAATCATCGTCCTTTCCTTGGCTGCTCGCCTGTGTTGCCACCTGGATTCTGCGCGGGAC
GTCCTTCTGCTACGTCCCTTCGGCCCTCAATCCAGCGGACCTTCCTTCCCGCGGCCTGCTGCCGGCTCTG
CGGCCTCTTCCGCGTCTTCGCCTTCGCCCTCAGACGAGTCGGATCTCCCTTTGGGCCGCCTCCCCGCGTC
GACTTTAAGACCAATGACTTACAAGGCAGCTGTAGATCTTAGCCACTTTTTAAAAGAAAAGGGGGGACTG
GAAGGGCTAATTCACTCCCAACGAAGACAAGATCTGCTTTTTGCTTGTACTGGGTCTCTCTGGTTAGACC
AGATCTGAGCCTGGGAGCTCTCTGGCTAACTAGGGAACCCACTGCTTAAGCCTCAATAAAGCTTGCCTTG
AGTGCTTCAAGTAGTGTGTGCCCGTCTGTTGTGTGACTCTGGTAACTAGAGATCCCTCAGACCCTTTTAG
TCAGTGTGGAAAATCTCTAGCAGTACGTATAGTAGTTCATGTCATCTTATTATTCAGTATTTATAACTTG
CAAAGAAATGAATATCAGAGAGTGAGAGGAACTTGTTTATTGCAGCTTATAATGGTTACAAATAAAGCAA
TAGCATCACAAATTTCACAAATAAAGCATTTTTTTCACTGCATTCTAGTTGTGGTTTGTCCAAACTCATC
AATGTATCTTATCATGTCTGGCTCTAGCTATCCCGCCCCTAACTCCGCCCATCCCGCCCCTAACTCCGCC
CAGTTCCGCCCATTCTCCGCCCCATGGCTGACTAATTTTTTTTATTTATGCAGAGGCCGAGGCCGCCTCG
GCCTCTGAGCTATTCCAGAAGTAGTGAGGAGGCTTTTTTGGAGGCCTAGGGACGTACCCAATTCGCCCTA
TAGTGAGTCGTATTACGCGCGCTCACTGGCCGTCGTTTTACAACGTCGTGACTGGGAAAACCCTGGCGTT
ACCCAACTTAATCGCCTTGCAGCACATCCCCCTTTCGCCAGCTGGCGTAATAGCGAAGAGGCCCGCACCG
ATCGCCCTTCCCAACAGTTGCGCAGCCTGAATGGCGAATGGG
[124 nt withheld, positions 7253-7376]
C
[91 nt withheld, positions 7378-7468]
A
[49 nt withheld, positions 7470-7518]
CCTTTGACGTTGGAGTCCACGTTCTTT
[37 nt withheld, positions 7546-7582]
ACCCTATCTCGGTCTATTCTTTTGATTTATAAGGGATTTTGCCGATTTCGGCCTATTGGTTAAAAAATGA
GCTGATTTAACAAAAATTTAACGCGAATTTTAACAAAATATTAACGCTTACAATTTAGGTGGCACTTTTC
GGGGAAATGTGCGCGGAACCCCTATTTGTTTATTTTTCTAAATACATTCAAATATGTATCCGCTCATGAG
ACAATAACCCTGATAAATGCTTCAATAATATTGAAAAAGGAAGAGTATGAGTATTCAACATTTCCGTGTC
GCCCTTATTCCCTTTTTTGCGGCATTTTGCCTTCCTGTTTTTGCTCACCCAGAAACGCTGGTGAAAGTAA
AAGATGCTGAAGATCAGTTGGGTGCACGAGTGGGTTACATCGAACTGGATCTCAACAGCGGTAAGATCCT
TGAGAGTTTTCGCCCCGAAGAACGTTTTCCAATGATGAGCACTTTTAAAGTTCTGCTATGTGGCGCGGTA
TTATCCCGTATTGACGCCGGGCAAGAGCAACTCGGTCGCCGCATACACTATTCTCAGAATGACTTGGTTG
AGTACTCACCAGTCACAGAAAAGCATCTTACGGATGGCATGACAGTAAGAGAATTATGCAGTGCTGCCAT
AACCATGAGTGATAACACTGCGGCCAACTTACTTCTGACAACGATCGGAGGACCGAAGGAGCTAACCGCT
TTTTTGCACAACATGGGGGATCATGTAACTCGCCTTGATCGTTGGGAACCGGAGCTGAATGAAGCCATAC
CAAACGACGAGCGTGACACCACGATGCCTGTAGCAATGGCAACAACGTTGCGCAAACTATTAACTGGCGA
ACTACTTACTCTAGCTTCCCGGCAACAATTAATAGACTGGATGGAGGCGGATAAAGTTGCAGGACCACTT
CTGCGCTCGGCCCTTCCGGCTGGCTGGTTTATTGCTGATAAATCTGGAGCCGGTGAGCGTGGGTCTCGCG
GTATCATTGCAGCACTGGGGCCAGATGGTAAGCCCTCCCGTATCGTAGTTATCTACACGACGGGGAGTCA
GGCAACTATGGATGAACGAAATAGACAGATCGCTGAGATAGGTGCCTCACTGATTAAGCATTGGTAACTG
TCAGACCAAGTTTACTCATATATACTTTAGATTGATTTAAAACTTCATTTTTAATTTAAAAGGATCTAGG
TGAAGATCCTTTTTGATAATCTCATGACCAAAATCCCTTAACGTGAGTTTTCGTTCCACTGAGCGTCAGA
CCCCGTAGAAAAGATCAAAGGATCTTCTTGAGATCCTTTTTTTCTGCGCGTAATCTGCTGCTTGCAAACA
AAAAAACCACCGCTACCAGCGGTGGTTTGTTTGCCGGATCAAGAGCTACCAACTCTTTTTCCGAAGGTAA
CTGGCTTCAGCAGAGCGCAGATACCAAATACTGTTCTTCTAGTGTAGCCGTAGTTAGGCCACCACTTCAA
GAACTCTGTAGCACCGCCTACATACCTCGCTCTGCTAATCCTGTTACCAGTGGCTGCTGCCAGTGGCGAT
AAGTCGTGTCTTACCGGGTTGGACTCAAGACGATAGTTACCGGATAAGGCGCAGCGGTCGGGCTGAACGG
GGGGTTCGTGCACACAGCCCAGCTTGGAGCGAACGACCTACACCGAACTGAGATACCTACAGCGTGAGCT
ATGAGAAAGCGCCACGCTTCCCGAAGGGAGAAAGGCGGACAGGTATCCGGTAAGCGGCAGGGTCGGAACA
GGAGAGCGCACGAGGGAGCTTCCAGGGGGAAACGCCTGGTATCTTTATAGTCCTGTCGGGTTTCGCCACC
TCTGACTTGAGCGTCGATTTTTGTGATGCTCGTCAGGGGGGCGGAGCCTATGGAAAAACGCCAGCAACGC
GGCCTTTTTACGGTTCCTGGCCTTTTGCTGGCCTTTTGCTCACATGTTCTTTCCTGCGTTATCCCCTGAT
TCTGTGGATAACCGTATTACCGCCTTTGAGTGAGCTGATACCGCTCGCCGCAGCCGAACGACCGAGCGCA
GCGAGTCAGTGAGCGAGGAAGCGGAAGAGCGCCCAATACGCAAACCGCCTCTCCCCGCGCGTTGGCCGAT
TCATTAATGCAGCTGGCACGACAGGTTTCCCGACTGGAAAGCGGGCAGTGAGCGCAACGCAATTAATGTG
AGTTAGCTCACTCATTAGGCACCCCAGGCTTTACACTTTATGCTTCCGGCTCGTATGTTGTGTGGAATTG
TGAGCGGATAACAATTTCACACAGGAAACAGCTATGACCATGATTACGCCAAGCGCGCAATTAACCCTCA
CTAAAGGGAACAAAAGCTGGAGCTGCAAGC
Features (pLannotate 1.2.2; 31 found; start..end, strand, type, name):
      5..231     +  promoter       RSV promoter: Rous sarcoma virus enhancer/promoter
    232..412     +  LTR            5' LTR (truncated): truncated 5' long terminal repeat (LTR) from HIV-1
    459..584     +  misc_feature   HIV-1 Ψ: packaging signal of human immunodeficiency virus type 1
    568..931     +  CDS            HIV-1 gag (fragment): gag protein from human immunodeficiency virus 1; gag
   1077..1310    +  misc_feature   RRE: The Rev response element (RRE) of HIV-1 allows for Rev-dependent mRNA export from the nucleus to the cytoplasm.
   1687..1713    +  CDS            Rev (fragment): human immunodeficiency virus 1 (HIV-1) Rev protein; rev; enhances nuclear export of unspliced and incompletely spliced viral mRNAs
   1720..1743    +  promoter       SV40 promoter (fragment): SV40 early promoter
   1744..1815    +  promoter       SV40 promoter (fragment): SV40 enhancer and early promoter
   1839..1974    +  rep_origin     SV40 ori: SV40 origin of replication
   2020..2616    +  CDS            PuroR (fragment): puromycin N-acetyltransferase; pac from Streptomyces; confers resistance to puromycin
   2665..2782    +  misc_feature   cPPT/CTS: central polypurine tract and central termination sequence of HIV-1
   2847..2913    +  CDS            small t antigen (fragment): SV40 (simian virus 40) small t antigen
   2920..4098    +  promoter       EF-1α promoter: strong constitutive promoter for human elongation factor EF-1α
   4115..5668    +  CDS            TBX5: TBX5_HUMAN - Experimental evidence at protein level: Swiss-Prot protein existence level 1. DNA-binding protein that regulates the transcription of several genes and is involved in heart development and limb pattern formation (PubMed:25725155, PubMed:25963046, PubMed:29174768, PubMed:26917986, PubMed:27035640, PubMed:8988164). Binds to the core DNA motif of NPPA promoter (PubMed:26926761). From Homo sapiens (Human).
   5684..5737    +  promoter       U6 promoter (fragment): RNA polymerase III promoter for human U6 snRNA
   5779..6367    +  misc_feature   WPRE: woodchuck hepatitis virus posttranscriptional regulatory element
   6418..6437    +  misc_feature   cPPT/CTS (fragment): central polypurine tract and central termination sequence of HIV-1
   6439..6672    +  LTR            3' LTR (ΔU3): self-inactivating 3' long terminal repeat (LTR) from HIV-1
   6750..6871    +  polyA_signal   SV40 poly(A) signal: SV40 polyadenylation signal
   6911..7046    +  rep_origin     SV40 ori: SV40 origin of replication
   7067..7085    -  promoter       T7 promoter: promoter for bacteriophage T7 RNA polymerase
   7093..7248    +  CDS            lacZα (fragment): LacZα fragment of β-galactosidase; lacZ fragment
   7253..7681    +  rep_origin     f1 ori (sequence partly withheld): f1 bacteriophage origin of replication; arrow indicates direction of (+) strand synthesis
   7734..7838    +  promoter       AmpR promoter: bla
   7839..8699    +  CDS            AmpR: β-lactamase; bla; confers resistance to ampicillin, carbenicillin, and related antibiotics
   8870..9458    +  rep_origin     ori: high-copy-number ColE1/pMB1/pBR322/pUC origin of replication
   9641..9733    +  CDS            lacI (fragment): lac repressor; lacI; The lac repressor binds to the lac operator to inhibit transcription in E. coli. This inhibition can be relieved by adding lactose or isopropyl-β-D-thiogalactopyranoside (IPTG).
   9746..9767    +  protein_bind   CAP binding site: CAP binding activates transcription in the presence of cAMP. E. coli catabolite activator protein
   9782..9812    +  promoter       lac promoter: promoter for the E. coli lac operon
   9820..9836    +  protein_bind   lac operator: The lac repressor binds to the lac operator to inhibit transcription in E. coli. This inhibition can be relieved by adding lactose or isopropyl-β-D-thiogalactopyranoside (IPTG). lac repressor encoded by lacI
   9881..9899    +  promoter       T3 promoter: promoter for bacteriophage T3 RNA polymerase
