[The description below was written by a language model from this plasmid's Addgene catalogue record and pLannotate feature annotations shown in this document.]
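Description:
TFORF1983 is a lentiviral mammalian expression plasmid built on the pLX_TRC317 backbone. It carries the human TBX5 open reading frame as one member of a barcoded transcription factor ORF collection. In bacteria it is maintained through a high-copy ColE1/pUC-type origin and selected with ampicillin via the β-lactamase gene. An f1 origin and remnants of a lac/T7/T3 cloning region are also present. The depositor notes that the plasmid can recombine, which is a common issue with LTR-containing vectors.

The viral portion follows a third-generation, self-inactivating design. An RSV promoter drives a truncated HIV-1 5' LTR, followed by the Ψ packaging signal with a partial gag sequence, the Rev response element, a cPPT/CTS element, and a ΔU3 3' LTR followed by an SV40 polyadenylation signal. Within this transfer cassette, SV40 early promoter sequences lie upstream of the puromycin N-acetyltransferase gene, allowing selection of transduced cells. Downstream, the strong constitutive EF-1α promoter drives TBX5, a T-box DNA-binding factor involved in heart development and limb patterning. A WPRE lies after the ORF to enhance transcript stability and expression. The record describes a unique 24-bp barcode associated with each ORF, but the feature table does not annotate it, so its position is not stated. A short sequence annotated as a U6 promoter fragment sits between the ORF and the WPRE.

The construct is intended for lentiviral overexpression of TBX5, individually or in pooled screens. In pooled formats, the barcode identifies which transcription factor each cell received, for example in directed differentiation studies.
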