Addgene plasmid #143562: TFORF1983
Purpose: Lentiviral vector for overexpressing transcription factor ORFs with unique 24-bp barcodes. Barcodes facilitate identification of transcription factors in pooled screens.
Depositing lab: Feng Zhang. Depositing organization: Broad Institute. Publication: A transcription factor atlas of directed differentiation. Joung J, Ma S, Tay T, Geiger-Schuller KR, Kirchgatterer PC, Verdine VK, Guo B, Arias-Garcia MA, Allen WE, Singh A, Kuksenko O, Abudayyeh OO, Gootenberg JS, Fu Z, Macrae RK, Buenrostro JD, Regev A, Zhang F. Cell. 2023 Jan 5;186(1):209-229.e26. doi: 10.1016/j.cell.2022.11.026. PubMed 36608654.
Backbone
  Vector backbone: pLX_TRC317
  Backbone manufacturer: Broad Institute Genetic Perturbation Platform
  Backbone size w/o insert (bp): 8264
  Vector type: Mammalian Expression, Lentiviral
  Selectable markers: Puromycin
Growth in bacteria
  Bacterial resistance: Ampicillin, 100 μg/mL
  Growth temperature: 37°C
  Growth strain: NEB Stable
  Copy number: High Copy
Gene/Insert
  Gene/Insert name: TBX5
  Species: H. sapiens (human)
  Insert size (bp): 1658
  Entrez Gene: TBX5 (a.k.a. HOS)
  Promoter: EF1a
  Cloning method: Unknown
  Sequencing primers: 5′ GGGTGGAGACTGAAGTTAGGCCAG; 3′ CACATAGCGTAAAAGGAGCAACATAG
Terms and licenses: Academic/Nonprofit Terms; Industry Terms: Not Available to Industry
Depositor comments: NM_181486,NM_000192,ENST00000310346,ENST00000405440 . The transcription factor ORF portion of this plasmid was synthesized by Genewiz. Please test multiple small colonies in case of plasmid recombination. To make this collection available in a timely manner, a portion of this collection was not fully sequenced by Addgene. If an Addgene verified full plasmid sequence is not available, please contact us prior to placing an order to request the full sequence.
How to cite: TFORF1983 was a gift from Feng Zhang (Addgene plasmid # 143562 ; http://n2t.net/addgene:143562 ; RRID:Addgene_143562)
