>Addgene plasmid #143562 | TFORF1983 | depositor partial sequence | sequence record 282816 | Insert
ACCGCCACCATGGCCGACGCAGACGAGGGCTTTGGCCTGGCGCACACGCCTCTGGAGCCTGACGCAAAAG
ACCTGCCCTGCGATTCGAAACCCGAGAGCGCGCTCGGGGCCCCCAGCAAGTCCCCGTCGTCCCCGCAGGC
CGCCTTCACCCAGCAGGGCATGGAGGGAATCAAAGTGTTTCTCCATGAAAGAGAACTGTGGCTAAAATTC
CACGAAGTGGGCACGGAAATGATCATAACCAAGGCTGGAAGGCGGATGTTTCCCAGTTACAAAGTGAAGG
TGACGGGCCTTAATCCCAAAACGAAGTACATTCTTCTCATGGACATTGTACCTGCCGACGATCACAGATA
CAAATTCGCAGATAATAAATGGTCTGTGACGGGCAAAGCTGAGCCCGCCATGCCTGGCCGCCTGTACGTG
CACCCAGACTCCCCCGCCACCGGGGCGCATTGGATGAGGCAGCTCGTCTCCTTCCAGAAACTCAAGCTCA
CCAACAACCACCTGGACCCATTTGGGCATATTATTCTAAATTCCATGCACAAATACCAGCCTAGATTACA
CATCGTGAAAGCGGATGAAAATAATGGATTTGGCTCAAAAAATACAGCGTTCTGCACTCACGTCTTTCCT
GAGACTGCGTTTATAGCAGTGACTTCCTACCAGAACCACAAGATCACGCAATTAAAGATTGAGAATAATC
CCTTTGCCAAAGGATTTCGGGGCAGTGATGACATGGAGCTGCACAGAATGTCAAGAATGCAAAGTAAAGA
ATATCCCGTGGTCCCCAGGAGCACCGTGAGGCAAAAAGTGGCCTCCAACCACAGTCCTTTCAGCAGCGAG
TCTCGAGCTCTCTCCACCTCATCCAATTTGGGGTCCCAATACCAGTGTGAGAATGGTGTTTCCGGCCCCT
CCCAGGACCTCCTGCCTCCACCCAACCCATACCCACTGCCCCAGGAGCATAGCCAAATTTACCATTGTAC
CAAGAGGAAAGAGGAAGAATGTTCCACCACAGACCATCCCTATAAGAAGCCCTACATGGAGACATCACCC
AGTGAAGAAGATTCCTTCTACCGCTCTAGCTATCCACAGCAGCAGGGCCTGGGTGCCTCCTACAGGACAG
AGTCGGCACAGCGGCAAGCTTGCATGTATGCCAGCTCTGCGCCCCCCAGCGAGCCTGTGCCCAGCCTAGA
GGACATCAGCTGCAACACGTGGCCAAGCATGCCTTCCTACAGCAGCTGCACCGTCACCACCGTGCAGCCC
ATGGACAGGCTACCCTACCAGCACTTCTCCGCTCACTTCACCTCGGGGCCCCTGGTCCCTCGGCTGGCTG
GCATGGCCAACCATGGCTCCCCACAGCTGGGAGAGGGAATGTTCCAGCACCAGACCTCCGTGGCCCACCA
GCCTGTGGTCAGGCAGTGTGGGCCTCAGACTGGCCTGCAGTCCCCTGGCACCCTTCAGCCCCCTGAGTTC
CTCTACTCTCATGGCGTGCCAAGGACTCTATCCCCTCATCAGTACCACTCTGTGCACGGAGTTGGCATGG
TGCCAGAGTGGAGCGACAATAGCTAGTAATGAACTAGTCCGTAACTTGAAAGTATTTCGATTTCTTGGCT
TTATATATCTTGTGGAAAGGACGAACCTCACACAGGGTGAAGCATGGA
