>Addgene plasmid #143562 | TFORF1983 | depositor partial sequence | sequence record 282817 | Barcode
ACCTCACACAGGGTGAAGCATGGA
